Addgene plasmid #106693: gh9
Purpose: expression of gRNA targeting GALNT9
Depositing lab: Eric-Paul Bennett. Depositing organization: University of Copenhagen. Publication: A validated gRNA library for CRISPR/Cas9 targeting of the human glycosyltransferase genome. Narimatsu Y, Joshi HJ, Zhang Y, Gomes C, Chen YH, Lorenzetti F, Furukawa S, Schjoldager K, Hansen L, Clausen H, Bennett EP, Wandall HH. Glycobiology. 2018 Jan 5. pii: 4791732. doi: 10.1093/glycob/cwx101. PubMed 29315387.
Backbone
  Vector backbone: EPB104
  Backbone manufacturer: Eric-Paul Bennett (Addgene plasmid # 68369)
  Backbone size w/o insert (bp): 2376
  Vector type: Mammalian Expression
Growth in bacteria
  Bacterial resistance: Ampicillin, 100 μg/mL
  Growth temperature: 37°C
  Growth strain: DH5alpha
  Copy number: High Copy
Gene/Insert
  Gene/Insert name: GALNT9
  gRNA/shRNA sequence: CGCACTGTCGCGGATCCGAG
  Species: H. sapiens (human)
  Entrez Gene: GALNT9 (a.k.a. GALNAC-T9)
  Cloning method: Restriction Enzyme; 5′ cloning site unknown (unknown if destroyed); 3′ cloning site unknown (unknown if destroyed)
  Sequencing primers: 5′ T7NP
Terms and licenses: Academic/Nonprofit Terms; Industry Terms: Not Available to Industry
How to cite: gh9 was a gift from Eric-Paul Bennett (Addgene plasmid # 106693 ; http://n2t.net/addgene:106693 ; RRID:Addgene_106693)
