[The description below was written by a language model from this plasmid's Addgene catalogue record and pLannotate feature annotations shown in this document.]
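Description:
gh9 is a small (about 2.7 kb) mammalian-expression plasmid built on the EPB104 guide RNA backbone and designed to express a single CRISPR guide RNA against human GALNT9 (also known as GALNAC-T9), a member of the glycosyltransferase gene set covered by a validated gRNA library for targeting the human glycosyltransferase genome. It is maintained in E. coli as a high-copy plasmid through a ColE1/pUC-type origin and is selected with ampicillin via the β-lactamase gene under its native bla promoter.

The functional cassette consists of the human U6 promoter, an RNA polymerase III promoter suited to producing short, precisely initiated transcripts, followed by a short gap that holds the 20-nucleotide GALNT9 targeting spacer, and then the Streptococcus pyogenes Cas9 gRNA scaffold. Transcription in mammalian cells therefore yields a complete single guide RNA. The annotated features include no Cas9 coding sequence and no mammalian selection marker or reporter, so the nuclease must be supplied separately, for example from a co-transfected plasmid or a Cas9-expressing cell line. A T7 promoter lies just upstream of the U6 cassette and corresponds to the region used for sequencing across the insert.

The remaining annotations are short fragments of an M13 origin, lacZα, lacI and an RSF origin. These appear to be remnants of the parental cloning vector rather than functional elements. The insert was introduced by restriction cloning, although the specific sites are not recorded. The construct is typically used for Cas9-mediated disruption of GALNT9 in human cells.
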