Features (pLannotate 1.2.2; 10 found; start..end, strand, type, name):
      3..134     -  rep_origin     M13 ori (fragment): M13 bacteriophage origin of replication; arrow indicates direction of (+) strand synthesis
    155..311     -  CDS            lacZα (fragment): LacZα fragment of β-galactosidase; lacZ fragment
    320..338     +  promoter       T7 promoter: promoter for bacteriophage T7 RNA polymerase
    398..638     +  promoter       U6 promoter: RNA polymerase III promoter for human U6 snRNA
    668..743     +  misc_RNA       gRNA scaffold: guide RNA scaffold for the Streptococcus pyogenes CRISPR/Cas9 system
    790..837     -  CDS            lacI (fragment): lac repressor; lacI; The lac repressor binds to the lac operator to inhibit transcription in E. coli. This inhibition can be relieved by adding lactose or isopropyl-β-D-thiogalactopyranoside (IPTG).
    874..914     -  rep_origin     RSF ori (fragment): Plasmids containing the RSF 1030 origin of replication can be propagated in E. coli cells that contain additional plasmids with compatible origins.
    992..1580    -  rep_origin     ori: high-copy-number ColE1/pMB1/pBR322/pUC origin of replication
   1751..2611    -  CDS            AmpR: β-lactamase; bla; confers resistance to ampicillin, carbenicillin, and related antibiotics
   2612..2716    -  promoter       AmpR promoter: bla
>Addgene plasmid #106693 | gh9 | addgene full sequence | sequence record 220752 | Addgene Assembled Full Sequence
CTAAATTGTAAGCGTTAATATTTTGTTAAAATTCGCGTTAAATTTTTGTTAAATCAGCTCATTTTTTAAC
CAATAGGCCGAAATCGGCAAAATCCCTTATAAATCAAAAGAATAGACCGAGATAGGGTTGAGTGGCCGCT
ACAGGGCGCTCCCATTCGCCATTCAGGCTGCGCAACTGTTGGGAAGGGCGTTTCGGTGCGGGCCTCTTCG
CTATTACGCCAGCTGGCGAAAGGGGGATGTGCTGCAAGGCGATTAAGTTGGGTAACGCCAGGGTTTTCCC
AGTCACGACGTTGTAAAACGACGGCCAGTGAGCGCGACGTAATACGACTCACTATAGGGCGAATTGGCGG
AAGGCCGTCAAGGCCACGTGTCTTGTCCAGAGCTCGATATCGAATTCGAGGGCCTATTTCCCATGATTCC
TTCATATTTGCATATACGATACAAGGCTGTTAGAGAGATAATTGGAATTAATTTGACTGTAAACACAAAG
ATATTAGTACAAAATACGTGACGTAGAAAGTAATAATTTCTTGGGTAGTTTGCAGTTTTAAAATTATGTT
TTAAAATGGACTATCATATGCTTACCGTAACTTGAAAGTATTTCGATTTCTTGGCTTTATATATCTTGTG
GAAAGGACGAAACACCGCGCACTGTCGCGGATCCGAGGTTTTAGAGCTAGAAATAGCAAGTTAAAATAAG
GCTAGTCCGTTATCAACTTGAAAAAGTGGCACCGAGTCGGTGCTTTTTTTGGTACCTGGAGCACAAGACT
GGCCTCATGGGCCTTCCGCTCACTGCCCGCTTTCCAGTCGGGAAACCTGTCGTGCCAGCTGCATTAACAT
GGTCATAGCTGTTTCCTTGCGTATTGGGCGCTCTCCGCTTCCTCGCTCACTGACTCGCTGCGCTCGGTCG
TTCGGGTAAAGCCTGGGGTGCCTAATGAGCAAAAGGCCAGCAAAAGGCCAGGAACCGTAAAAAGGCCGCG
TTGCTGGCGTTTTTCCATAGGCTCCGCCCCCCTGACGAGCATCACAAAAATCGACGCTCAAGTCAGAGGT
GGCGAAACCCGACAGGACTATAAAGATACCAGGCGTTTCCCCCTGGAAGCTCCCTCGTGCGCTCTCCTGT
TCCGACCCTGCCGCTTACCGGATACCTGTCCGCCTTTCTCCCTTCGGGAAGCGTGGCGCTTTCTCATAGC
TCACGCTGTAGGTATCTCAGTTCGGTGTAGGTCGTTCGCTCCAAGCTGGGCTGTGTGCACGAACCCCCCG
TTCAGCCCGACCGCTGCGCCTTATCCGGTAACTATCGTCTTGAGTCCAACCCGGTAAGACACGACTTATC
GCCACTGGCAGCAGCCACTGGTAACAGGATTAGCAGAGCGAGGTATGTAGGCGGTGCTACAGAGTTCTTG
AAGTGGTGGCCTAACTACGGCTACACTAGAAGAACAGTATTTGGTATCTGCGCTCTGCTGAAGCCAGTTA
CCTTCGGAAAAAGAGTTGGTAGCTCTTGATCCGGCAAACAAACCACCGCTGGTAGCGGTGGTTTTTTTGT
TTGCAAGCAGCAGATTACGCGCAGAAAAAAAGGATCTCAAGAAGATCCTTTGATCTTTTCTACGGGGTCT
GACGCTCAGTGGAACGAAAACTCACGTTAAGGGATTTTGGTCATGAGATTATCAAAAAGGATCTTCACCT
AGATCCTTTTAAATTAAAAATGAAGTTTTAAATCAATCTAAAGTATATATGAGTAAACTTGGTCTGACAG
TTACCAATGCTTAATCAGTGAGGCACCTATCTCAGCGATCTGTCTATTTCGTTCATCCATAGTTGCCTGA
CTCCCCGTCGTGTAGATAACTACGATACGGGAGGGCTTACCATCTGGCCCCAGTGCTGCAATGATACCGC
GAGAACCACGCTCACCGGCTCCAGATTTATCAGCAATAAACCAGCCAGCCGGAAGGGCCGAGCGCAGAAG
TGGTCCTGCAACTTTATCCGCCTCCATCCAGTCTATTAATTGTTGCCGGGAAGCTAGAGTAAGTAGTTCG
CCAGTTAATAGTTTGCGCAACGTTGTTGCCATTGCTACAGGCATCGTGGTGTCACGCTCGTCGTTTGGTA
TGGCTTCATTCAGCTCCGGTTCCCAACGATCAAGGCGAGTTACATGATCCCCCATGTTGTGCAAAAAAGC
GGTTAGCTCCTTCGGTCCTCCGATCGTTGTCAGAAGTAAGTTGGCCGCAGTGTTATCACTCATGGTTATG
GCAGCACTGCATAATTCTCTTACTGTCATGCCATCCGTAAGATGCTTTTCTGTGACTGGTGAGTACTCAA
CCAAGTCATTCTGAGAATAGTGTATGCGGCGACCGAGTTGCTCTTGCCCGGCGTCAATACGGGATAATAC
CGCGCCACATAGCAGAACTTTAAAAGTGCTCATCATTGGAAAACGTTCTTCGGGGCGAAAACTCTCAAGG
ATCTTACCGCTGTTGAGATCCAGTTCGATGTAACCCACTCGTGCACCCAACTGATCTTCAGCATCTTTTA
CTTTCACCAGCGTTTCTGGGTGAGCAAAAACAGGAAGGCAAAATGCCGCAAAAAAGGGAATAAGGGCGAC
ACGGAAATGTTGAATACTCATACTCTTCCTTTTTCAATATTATTGAAGCATTTATCAGGGTTATTGTCTC
ATGAGCGGATACATATTTGAATGTATTTAGAAAAATAAACAAATAGGGGTTCCGCGCACATTTCCCCGAA
AAGTGCCAC
