>Addgene plasmid #106693 | gh9 | addgene partial sequence | sequence record 220753 | hU6-F
GGAATTAATTTGACTGTAAACACAAAGATATTAGTACAAAATACGTGACGTAGAAAGTAATAATTTCTTG
GGTAGTTTGCAGTTTTAAAATTATGTTTTAAAATGGACTATCATATGCTTACCGTAACTTGAAAGTATTT
CGATTTCTTGGCTTTATATATCTTGTGGAAAGGACGAAACACCGCGCACTGTCGCGGATCCGAGGTTTTA
GAGCTAGAAATAGCAAGTTAAAATAAGGCTAGTCCGTTATCAACTTGAAAAAGTGGCACCGAGTCGGTGC
TTTTTTTGGTACCTGGAGCACAAGACTGGCCTCATGGGCCTTCCGCTCACTGCCCGCTTTCCAGTCGGGA
AACCTGTCGTGCCAGCTGCATTAACATGGTCATAGCTGTTTCCTTGCGTATTGGGCGCTCTCCGCTTCCT
CGCTCACTGACTCGCTGCGCTCGGTCGTTCGGGTAAAGCCTGGGGTGCCTAATGAGCAAAAGGCCAGCAA
AAGGCCAGGAACCGTAAAAAGGCCGCGTTGCTGGCGTTTTTCCATAGGCTCCGCCCCCCTGACGAGCATC
ACAAAAATCGACGCTCAAGTCAGAGGTGGCGAAACCCGACAGGACTATAAAGATACCAGGCGTTTCCCCC
TGGAAGCTCCCTCGTGCGCTCTCCTGTTCCGACCCTGCCGCTTACCGGATACCTGTCCGCCTTTCTCCCT
TCGGGAAGCGTGGCGCTTTCTCATAGCTCACGCTGTAGGTATCTCAGTTCGGTGTAGGTCGTTCGCTCCA
AGCTGGGCTGTGTGCACGAACCCCCCGTTCAGCCCGACCGCTGCGCCTTATCCGGTAACTATCGTCTTGA
GTCCAACCCGGTAAGACACGACTTATCGCCACTGGCAGCAGCCACTGGTAACAGGATTAGCAGAGCGAGG
TATGTAGGCGGTGCTACAGAGTTCTTGAAGTGGTGGCCT
